>Addgene plasmid #170425 | pBEL2344 | addgene full sequence | sequence record 334341 | Addgene NGS Result
GCTGACGCGCCCTGACGGGCTTGTCTGCTCCCGGCATCCGCTTACAGACAAGCTGTGACCGTCTCCGGGA
GCTGCATGTGTCAGAGGTTTTCACCGTCATCACCGAAACGCGCGAGGCAGCTGCGGTAAAGCTCATCAGC
GTGGTCGTGAAGCGATTCACAGATGTCTGCCTGTTCATCCGCGTCCAGCTCGTTGAGTTTCTCCAGAAGC
GTTAATGTCTGGCTTCTGATAAAGCGGGCCATGTTAAGGGCGGTTTTTTCCTGTTTGGTCACTGATGCCT
CCGTGTAAGGGGGATTTCTGTTCATGGGGGTAATGATACCGATGAAACGAGAGAGGATGCTCACGATACG
GGTTACTGATGATGAACATGCCCGGTTACTGGAACGTTGTGAGGGTAAACAACTGGCGGTATGGATGCGG
CGGGACCAGAGAAAAATCACTCAGGGTCAATGCCAGCGCTTCGTTAATACAGATGTAGGTGTTCCACAGG
GTAGCCAGCAGCATCCTGCGATGCAGATCCGGAACATAATGGTGCAGGGCGCTGACTTCCGCGTTTCCAG
ACTTTACGAAACACGGAAACCGAAGACCATTCATGTTGTTGCTCAGGTCGCAGACGTTTTGCAGCAGCAG
TCGCTTCACGTTCGCTCGCGTATCGGTGATTCATTCTGCTAACCAGTAAGGCAACCCCGCCAGCCTAGCC
GGGTCCTCAACGACAGGAGCACGATCATGCGCACCCGTGGCCAGGACCCAACGCTGCCCGAGATCTCGAT
CCCGCGAAATTAATACGACTCACTATAGGGAGACCACAACGGTTTCCCTCTAGAAATAATTTTGTTTAAC
TTTAAGAAGGAGATATACATATGGCTCTTAACACACCACAAATTACGCCGACAAAAAAGATAACAGTGAG
GGCAATCGGCGAGGAACTGCCGCGTGGTGATTACCAACGTTGCCCGCAATGTGACATGCTGTTTAGCCTG
CCCGAGATAAATTCTCATCAAAGTGCCTATTGTCCGCGCTGTCAGGCAAAAATTCGTGACGGGCGCGACT
GGTCGCTAACGCGCCTGGCGGCAATGGCCTTCACCATGCTGTTGCTTATGCCGTTTGCCTGGGGCGAACC
GCTGTTGCATATCTGGCTGTTAGGCATTCGTATTGACGCCAACGTTATGCAAGGCATCTGGCAAATGACC
AAACAGGGCGATGCGATAACGGGGTCGATGGTCTTTTTCTGCGTTATTGGTGCCCCGCTCATTCTGGTGA
CCTCCATAGCTTATTTATGGTTTGGTAACCGACTGGGAATGAATTTACGTCCGGTACTGCTGATGCTTGA
GCGACTTAAAGAGTGGGTAATGCTCGATATCTACCTGGTCGGCATTGGCGTTGCTTCTATAAAGGTACAG
GATTATGCCCATATCCAGGCTGGTGTCGGCTTGTTCTCTTTTGTGGCGTTGGTGATTTTAACGACGGTGA
CGTTGTCACATCTTAATGTCGAAGAACTGTGGGAGCGATTTTATCCGCAGCGCCCCGCTACGCGTAGGGA
CGAGAAACTTCGTGTCTGTCTTGGGTGCCATTTTACCGGCTATCCAGATCAGCGTGGTCGCTGCCCGCGT
TGCCATATCCCGCTACGCCTGCGTCGCCGTCATAGTCTGCAAAAATGCTGGGCGGCGCTGTTAGCGTCAA
TCGTTTTATTGTTACCTGCCAACCTGTTGCCTATTTCTATCATTTATCTGAACGGAGGACGGCAGGAAGA
TACAATTCTTTCCGGAATTATGTCGCTGGCAAGTAGCAACATTGCGGTTGCAGGAATCGTGTTTATCGCC
AGTATTCTGGTACCGTTTACTAAAGTGATCGTCATGTTCACTTTACTGTTGAGCATTCATTTTAAATGCC
AGCAAGGTTTACGCACACGCATTCTGTTACTGCGGATGGTGACCTGGATTGGTCGCTGGTCGATGCTCGA
CCTGTTTGTCATATCTTTAACCATGTCGCTGATTAATCGCGATCAGATCCTCGCTTTTACTATGGGACCG
GCTGCGTTTTATTTCGGCGCAGCGGTAATTTTGACTATTCTTGCTGTGGAATGGCTGGACAGCCGCTTAC
TTTGGGATGCACATGAGTCAGGAAACGCCCGCTTCGACGACTGAAGCGCAGATTAAAAATAAACGCCGTA
TCTCACCTTTCTGGCTGCTGCCGTTCATCGCGCTAATGATTGCCAGTTGGCTGATTTGGGACAGTTATCA
GGACCGGGGTAATACCGTCACCATCGACTTTATGTCGGCGGATGGTATTGTTCCAGGCCGTACGCCTGTT
CGTTATCAGGGCGTTGAAGTCGGAACAGTGCAGGATATCAGCCTCAGCGACGATCTTCGTAAGATTGAAG
TCAAGGTCAGCATCAAGTCCGATATGAAAGATGCGCTGCGCGAAGAGACTCAGTTCTGGCTGGTGACGCC
AAAAGCATCGTTGGCAGGTGTCTCCGGGCTGGACGCCAATGTCGGTGGGAACTATATCGGCATGATGCCG
GGTAAAGGTAAAGAGCAGGATCACTTTGTCGCACTCGATACCCAACCGAAATATCGGCTGGACAATGGCG
ATCTGATGATCCACCTGCAAGCCCCCGATCTCGGTTCGCTGAACAGCGGTTCATTGGTCTATTTCCGCAA
GATCCCGGTGGGAAAAGTCTACGACTATGCCATCAATCCCAACAAGCAAGGCGTGGTGATTGATGTCCTG
ATCGAGCGGCGTTTTACCGATCTGGTGAAAAAAGGTAGCCGTTTCTGGAACGTTTCCGGCGTTGATGCCA
ACGTCAGTATCAGTGGCGCGAAGGTGAAACTGGAAAGCCTGGCGGCACTGGTTAACGGTGCGATTGCCTT
CGATTCACCAGAAGAGTCGAAACCTGCCGAGGCGGAAGATACCTTTGGTCTGTATGAAGATCTGGCCCAC
AGCCAGCGTGGCGTAATAATAAAACTGGAACTGCCGAGTGGGGCCGGATTAACCGCCGACTCGACGCCGT
TAATGTATCAGGGGCTGGAAGTCGGACAGCTGACTAAACTGGATTTAAATCCTGGTGGTAAAGTCACAGG
GGAAATGACCGTTGATCCCAGCGTCGTTACCCTGCTTCGTGAAAATACCCGCATCGAATTACGCAACCCG
AAATTATCCCTTAGCGATGCTAATCTCAGCGCCCTGCTGACCGGCAAAACCTTCGAGCTGGTGCCCGGCG
ATGGCGAGCCACGCAAAGAGTTCGTTGTTGTGCCAGGCGAAAAAGCACTGCTGCATGAACCTGATGTTCT
GACGCTGACCCTGACCGCGCCGGAAAGTTACGGTATTGATGCGGGTCAGCCGCTCATTCTTCACGGCGTG
CAGGTAGGCCAGGTTATCGATCGTAAACTCACCAGCAAAGGCGTCACCTTTACCGTCGCCATCGAGCCTC
AGCATCGCGAACTGGTAAAAGGCGATAGCAAATTTGTCGTCAACAGCCGTGTCGATGTGAAGGTGGGGCT
GGATGGCGTTGAGTTTCTCGGTGCCAGCGCCTCAGAATGGATCAATGGCGGGATACGTATTCTGCCGGGC
GATAAAGGTGAGATGAAAGCCAGCTATCCACTGTATGCCAATTTGGAAAAAGCGCTGGAGAACAGCCTTA
GCGATTTACCCACCACAACCGTGAGTTTGAGTGCAGAGACGCTGCCGGATGTGCAGGCAGGATCGGTAGT
GCTGTACCGTAAATTTGAAGTTGGTGAAGTGATTACCGTGCGTCCGCGAGCTAACGCGTTTGATATCGAT
CTGCATATTAAGCCGGAGTATCGCAACCTTCTGACCAGCAATAGCGTGTTCTGGGCAGAAGGCGGGGCGA
AAGTTCAGCTGAATGGTAGTGGTCTGACCGTACAGGCATCCCCGCTCTCCAGAGCATTAAAGGGAGCCAT
TAGCTTCGACAACCTCAGCGGTGCCAGCGCCAGTCAGCGTAAAGGCGATAAGCGTATTCTGTATGCTTCC
GAAACAGCGGCCCGTGCGGTTGGCGGGCAGATTACGCTTCACGCTTTCGATGCCGGAAAACTGGCGGTCG
GGATGCCAATTCGCTATCTCGGTATTGATATCGGGCAAATCCAGACGCTGGATCTGATTACCGCACGCAA
TGAAGTACAGGCAAAGGCGGTACTTTACCCGGAATATGTCCAGACCTTTGCTCGCGGTGGTACGCGCTTC
TCAGTGGTCACACCGCAAATTTCGGCAGCTGGCGTTGAGCATCTTGATACTATCCTCCAGCCGTATATCA
ACGTCGAACCAGGCCGGGGCAATCCTCGCCGCGACTTTGAATTACAAGAGGCCACCATTACTGATTCGCG
TTACCTGGATGGCTTAAGCATTATTGTTGAAGCGCCGGAAGCCGGTTCGTTAGGCATCGGTACGCCTGTG
CTGTTCCGTGGTCTGGAAGTCGGTACGGTTACAGGAATGACGCTGGGGACATTGTCAGATCGCGTGATGA
TTGCGATGCGCATCAGTAAACGCTATCAACACCTGGTGCGTAACAATTCCGTCTTCTGGTTGGCATCGGG
TTACAGTCTGGACTTTGGTCTGACGGGCGGCGTAGTGAAAACCGGCACCTTTAACCAGTTTATCCGTGGC
GGCATCGCCTTCGCCACGCCTCCGGGTACGCCACTGGCACCGAAAGCCCAGGAAGGCAAACACTTCCTGT
TGCAGGAAAGTGAACCGAAAGAGTGGCGTGAATGGGGAACTGCGCTTCCCAAATAATGCCCACCTCGAGC
AGATCCGGCTGCTAACAAAGCCCGAAAGGAAGCTGAGTTGGCTGCTGCCACCGCTGAGCAATAACTAGCA
TAACCCCTTGGGGCCTCTAAACGGGTCTTGAGGGGTTTTTTGCTGAAAGGAGGAACTATATCCGGATAAT
TCTTGAAGACGAAAGGGCCTCGTGATACGCCTATTTTTATAGGTTAATGTCATGATAATAATGGTTTCTT
AGACGTCAGGTGGCACTTTTCGGGGAAATGTGCGCGGAACCCCTATTTGTTTATTTTTCTAAATACATTC
AAATATGTATCCGCTCATGAGACAATAACCCTGATAAATGCTTCAATAATATTGAAAAAGGAAGAGTATG
AGTATTCAACATTTCCGTGTCGCCCTTATTCCCTTTTTTGCGGCATTTTGCCTTCCTGTTTTTGCTCACC
CAGAAACGCTGGTGAAAGTAAAAGATGCTGAAGATCAGTTGGGTGCACGAGTGGGTTACATCGAACTGGA
TCTCAACAGCGGTAAGATCCTTGAGAGTTTTCGCCCCGAAGAACGTTTTCCAATGATGAGCACTTTTAAA
GTTCTGCTATGTGGCGCGGTATTATCCCGTGTTGACGCCGGGCAAGAGCAACTCGGTCGCCGCATACACT
ATTCTCAGAATGACTTGGTTGAGTACTCACCAGTCACAGAAAAGCATCTTACGGATGGCATGACAGTAAG
AGAATTATGCAGTGCTGCCATAACCATGAGTGATAACACTGCGGCCAACTTACTTCTGACAACGATCGGA
GGACCGAAGGAGCTAACCGCTTTTTTGCACAACATGGGGGATCATGTAACTCGCCTTGATCGTTGGGAAC
CGGAGCTGAATGAAGCCATACCAAACGACGAGCGTGACACCACGATGCCTGCAGCAATGGCAACAACGTT
GCGCAAACTATTAACTGGCGAACTACTTACTCTAGCTTCCCGGCAACAATTAATAGACTGGATGGAGGCG
GATAAAGTTGCAGGACCACTTCTGCGCTCGGCCCTTCCGGCTGGCTGGTTTATTGCTGATAAATCTGGAG
CCGGTGAGCGTGGGTCTCGCGGTATCATTGCAGCACTGGGGCCAGATGGTAAGCCCTCCCGTATCGTAGT
TATCTACACGACGGGGAGTCAGGCAACTATGGATGAACGAAATAGACAGATCGCTGAGATAGGTGCCTCA
CTGATTAAGCATTGGTAACTGTCAGACCAAGTTTACTCATATATACTTTAGATTGATTTAAAACTTCATT
TTTAATTTAAAAGGATCTAGGTGAAGATCCTTTTTGATAATCTCATGACCAAAATCCCTTAACGTGAGTT
TTCGTTCCACTGAGCGTCAGACCCCGTAGAAAAGATCAAAGGATCTTCTTGAGATCCTTTTTTTCTGCGC
GTAATCTGCTGCTTGCAAACAAAAAAACCACCGCTACCAGCGGTGGTTTGTTTGCCGGATCAAGAGCTAC
CAACTCTTTTTCCGAAGGTAACTGGCTTCAGCAGAGCGCAGATACCAAATACTGTCCTTCTAGTGTAGCC
GTAGTTAGGCCACCACTTCAAGAACTCTGTAGCACCGCCTACATACCTCGCTCTGCTAATCCTGTTACCA
GTGGCTGCTGCCAGTGGCGATAAGTCGTGTCTTACCGGGTTGGACTCAAGACGATAGTTACCGGATAAGG
CGCAGCGGTCGGGCTGAACGGGGGGTTCGTGCACACAGCCCAGCTTGGAGCGAACGACCTACACCGAACT
GAGATACCTACAGCGTGAGCTATGAGAAAGCGCCACGCTTCCCGAAGGGAGAAAGGCGGACAGGTATCCG
GTAAGCGGCAGGGTCGGAACAGGAGAGCGCACGAGGGAGCTTCCAGGGGGAAACGCCTGGTATCTTTATA
GTCCTGTCGGGTTTCGCCACCTCTGACTTGAGCGTCGATTTTTGTGATGCTCGTCAGGGGGGCGGAGCCT
ATGGAAAAACGCCAGCAACGCGGCCTTTTTACGGTTCCTGGCCTTTTGCTGGCCTTTTGCTCACATGTTC
TTTCCTGCGTTATCCCCTGATTCTGTGGATAACCGTATTACCGCCTTTGAGTGAGCTGATACCGCTCGCC
GCAGCCGAACGACCGAGCGCAGCGAGTCAGTGAGCGAGGAAGCGGAAGAGCGCCTGATGCGGTATTTTCT
CCTTACGCATCTGTGCGGTATTTCACACCGCAATGGTGCACTCTCAGTACAATCTGCTCTGATGCCGCAT
AGTTAAGCCAGTATACACTCCGCTATCGCTACGTGACTGGGTCATGGCTGCGCCCCGACACCCGCCAACA
CCC
Features (pLannotate 1.2.2; 12 found; start..end, strand, type, name):
     81..272     -  CDS            rop: Rop protein, which maintains plasmids at low copy number; rop
    289..669     +  CDS            YPB1_ECOLX: Protein predicted: Swiss-Prot protein existence level 4. From Escherichia coli.
    781..799     +  promoter       T7 promoter: promoter for bacteriophage T7 RNA polymerase
    831..853     +  RBS            RBS: efficient ribosome binding site from bacteriophage T7 gene 10 (Olins and Rangwala, 1989)
    861..2141    +  CDS            yebS: YEBS_ECOLI - Experimental evidence at protein level: Swiss-Prot protein existence level 1. Component of a transport pathway that contributes to membrane integrity. From Escherichia coli (strain K12).
   2113..4743    +  CDS            yebT: YEBT_ECOLI - Experimental evidence at protein level: Swiss-Prot protein existence level 1. Component of a transport pathway that contributes to membrane integrity (PubMed:27795327). May directly span the intermembrane space, facilitating the transport of substrates across the periplasm (Probable). From Escherichia coli (strain K12).
   4768..4817    +  CDS            SET1 (fragment): solubility-enhancement tag derived from T7 phage gene 10B
   4825..4872    +  terminator     T7 terminator: transcription terminator for bacteriophage T7 RNA polymerase
   5003..5107    +  promoter       AmpR promoter: bla
   5108..5968    +  CDS            AmpR: β-lactamase; bla; confers resistance to ampicillin, carbenicillin, and related antibiotics
   6139..6727    +  rep_origin     ori: high-copy-number ColE1/pMB1/pBR322/pUC origin of replication
   6913..7052    -  misc_feature   bom: basis of mobility region from pBR322
