[The description below was written by a language model from this plasmid's Addgene catalogue record and pLannotate feature annotations shown in this document.]
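Description:
pBEL2344 is a bacterial expression plasmid built on the Novagen pET17b backbone that carries the E. coli letAB operon (formerly yebST) with a point mutation, L125N, in LetB. It is propagated in E. coli under ampicillin selection: the annotated sequence of about 7.1 kb contains the bla gene with its own promoter and a ColE1/pMB1-type origin of replication. The annotation also picks up a bom (basis of mobility) region and a rop coding sequence. Rop normally holds copy number down, although the catalogue entry lists the plasmid as high copy.

The payload sits between a T7 promoter with the phage T7 gene 10 ribosome binding site and a T7 terminator. The letA (yebS) reading frame comes first, and letB (yebT) follows, overlapping the end of letA by a few dozen bases, which suggests the native operon arrangement has been kept so that both proteins are made from one transcript. No affinity or epitope tags are annotated on either protein. The short "SET1" fragment detected just downstream of letB lies outside the annotated gene and probably reflects vector-derived T7 gene 10 sequence rather than a deliberate fusion.

LetA and LetB are components of a transport pathway that contributes to membrane integrity, and LetB, an MCE protein, may span the periplasm to move substrates between the membranes. According to the record, this plasmid is used for genetic complementation, supplying LetA together with the L125N variant of LetB to test whether the mutant protein can still support function. The record does not state the host strain used for complementation or the assay conditions.
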