Addgene plasmid #170425: pBEL2344
Purpose: Genetic complementation plasmid of LetAB with LetB mutant L125N
Depositing lab: Gira Bhabha & Damian Ekiert. Depositing organization: NYU Grossman School of Medicine. Publication: Role of Ring6 in the Function of the E. coli MCE Protein LetB. Vieni C, Coudray N, Isom GL, Bhabha G, Ekiert DC. J Mol Biol. 2022 Jan 22;434(7):167463. doi: 10.1016/j.jmb.2022.167463. PubMed 35077766.
Backbone
  Vector backbone: pET17b
  Backbone manufacturer: Novagen
  Backbone size w/o insert (bp): 3174
  Vector type: Bacterial Expression
Growth in bacteria
  Bacterial resistance: Ampicillin, 100 μg/mL
  Growth temperature: 37°C
  Growth strain: DH5alpha
  Copy number: High Copy
Gene/Insert
  Gene/Insert name: LetAB (alt name: yebST)
  Species: E. coli
  Mutation: LetA-LetB(L125N)
  Entrez Gene: letB (a.k.a. b1834, ECK1833, yebT); letA (a.k.a. b1833, ECK1832, yebS)
Terms and licenses: Academic/Nonprofit Terms; Industry Terms: Not Available to Industry
How to cite: pBEL2344 was a gift from Gira Bhabha & Damian Ekiert (Addgene plasmid # 170425 ; http://n2t.net/addgene:170425 ; RRID:Addgene_170425)
